>Addgene plasmid #126492 | pLenti-LmoCas6-KRAB-2a-BlastR | addgene full sequence | sequence record 246712 | Addgene NGS Result
GTCGACGGATCGGGAGATCTCCCGATCCCCTATGGTGCACTCTCAGTACAATCTGCTCTGATGCCGCATA
GTTAAGCCAGTATCTGCTCCCTGCTTGTGTGTTGGAGGTCGCTGAGTAGTGCGCGAGCAAAATTTAAGCT
ACAACAAGGCAAGGCTTGACCGACAATTGCATGAAGAATCTGCTTAGGGTTAGGCGTTTTGCGCTGCTTC
GCGATGTACGGGCCAGATATACGCGTTGACATTGATTATTGACTAGTTATTAATAGTAATCAATTACGGG
GTCATTAGTTCATAGCCCATATATGGAGTTCCGCGTTACATAACTTACGGTAAATGGCCCGCCTGGCTGA
CCGCCCAACGACCCCCGCCCATTGACGTCAATAATGACGTATGTTCCCATAGTAACGCCAATAGGGACTT
TCCATTGACGTCAATGGGTGGAGTATTTACGGTAAACTGCCCACTTGGCAGTACATCAAGTGTATCATAT
GCCAAGTACGCCCCCTATTGACGTCAATGACGGTAAATGGCCCGCCTGGCATTATGCCCAGTACATGACC
TTATGGGACTTTCCTACTTGGCAGTACATCTACGTATTAGTCATCGCTATTACCATGGTGATGCGGTTTT
GGCAGTACATCAATGGGCGTGGATAGCGGTTTGACTCACGGGGATTTCCAAGTCTCCACCCCATTGACGT
CAATGGGAGTTTGTTTTGGCACCAAAATCAACGGGACTTTCCAAAATGTCGTAACAACTCCGCCCCATTG
ACGCAAATGGGCGGTAGGCGTGTACGGTGGGAGGTCTATATAAGCAGCGCGTTTTGCCTGTACTGGGTCT
CTCTGGTTAGACCAGATCTGAGCCTGGGAGCTCTCTGGCTAACTAGGGAACCCACTGCTTAAGCCTCAAT
AAAGCTTGCCTTGAGTGCTTCAAGTAGTGTGTGCCCGTCTGTTGTGTGACTCTGGTAACTAGAGATCCCT
CAGACCCTTTTAGTCAGTGTGGAAAATCTCTAGCAGTGGCGCCCGAACAGGGACTTGAAAGCGAAAGGGA
AACCAGAGGAGCTCTCTCGACGCAGGACTCGGCTTGCTGAAGCGCGCACGGCAAGAGGCGAGGGGCGGCG
ACTGGTGAGTACGCCAAAAATTTTGACTAGCGGAGGCTAGAAGGAGAGAGATGGGTGCGAGAGCGTCAGT
ATTAAGCGGGGGAGAATTAGATCGCGATGGGAAAAAATTCGGTTAAGGCCAGGGGGAAAGAAAAAATATA
AATTAAAACATATAGTATGGGCAAGCAGGGAGCTAGAACGATTCGCAGTTAATCCTGGCCTGTTAGAAAC
ATCAGAAGGCTGTAGACAAATACTGGGACAGCTACAACCATCCCTTCAGACAGGATCAGAAGAACTTAGA
TCATTATATAATACAGTAGCAACCCTCTATTGTGTGCATCAAAGGATAGAGATAAAAGACACCAAGGAAG
CTTTAGACAAGATAGAGGAAGAGCAAAACAAAAGTAAGACCACCGCACAGCAAGCGGCCGCTGATCTTCA
GACCTGGAGGAGGAGATATGAGGGACAATTGGAGAAGTGAATTATATAAATATAAAGTAGTAAAAATTGA
ACCATTAGGAGTAGCACCCACCAAGGCAAAGAGAAGAGTGGTGCAGAGAGAAAAAAGAGCAGTGGGAATA
GGAGCTTTGTTCCTTGGGTTCTTGGGAGCAGCAGGAAGCACTATGGGCGCAGCGTCAATGACGCTGACGG
TACAGGCCAGACAATTATTGTCTGGTATAGTGCAGCAGCAGAACAATTTGCTGAGGGCTATTGAGGCGCA
ACAGCATCTGTTGCAACTCACAGTCTGGGGCATCAAGCAGCTCCAGGCAAGAATCCTGGCTGTGGAAAGA
TACCTAAAGGATCAACAGCTCCTGGGGATTTGGGGTTGCTCTGGAAAACTCATTTGCACCACTGCTGTGC
CTTGGAATGCTAGTTGGAGTAATAAATCTCTGGAACAGATTTGGAATCACACGACCTGGATGGAGTGGGA
CAGAGAAATTAACAATTACACAAGCTTAATACACTCCTTAATTGAAGAATCGCAAAACCAGCAAGAAAAG
AATGAACAAGAATTATTGGAATTAGATAAATGGGCAAGTTTGTGGAATTGGTTTAACATAACAAATTGGC
TGTGGTATATAAAATTATTCATAATGATAGTAGGAGGCTTGGTAGGTTTAAGAATAGTTTTTGCTGTACT
TTCTATAGTGAATAGAGTTAGGCAGGGATATTCACCATTATCGTTTCAGACCCACCTCCCAACCCCGAGG
GGACCCGACAGGCCCGAAGGAATAGAAGAAGAAGGTGGAGAGAGAGACAGAGACAGATCCATTCGATTAG
TGAACGGATCGGCACTGCGTGCGCCAATTCTGCAGACAAATGGCAGTATTCATCCACAATTTTAAAAGAA
AAGGGGGGATTGGGGGGTACAGTGCAGGGGAAAGAATAGTAGACATAATAGCAACAGACATACAAACTAA
AGAATTACAAAAACAAATTACAAAAATTCAAAATTTTCGGGTTTATTACAGGGACAGCAGAGATCCAGTT
TGGTTAATTAACCCGTGTCGGCTCCAGATCTGGCCTCCGCGCCGGGTTTTGGCGCCTCCCGCGGGCGCCC
CCCTCCTCACGGCGAGCGCTGCCACGTCAGACGAAGGGCGCAGCGAGCGTCCTGATCCTTCCGCCCGGAC
GCTCAGGACAGCGGCCCGCTGCTCATAAGACTCGGCCTTAGAACCCCAGTATCAGCAGAAGGACATTTTA
GGACGGGACTTGGGTGACTCTAGGGCACTGGTTTTCTTTCCAGAGAGCGGAACAGGCGAGGAAAAGTAGT
CCCTTCTCGGCGATTCTGCGGAGGGATCTCCGTGGGGCGGTGAACGCCGATGATTATATAAGGACGCGCC
GGGTGTGGCACAGCTAGTTCCGTCGCAGCCGGGATTTGGGTCGCGGTTCTTGTTTGTGGATCGCTGTGAT
CGTCACTTGGTGAGTAGCGGGCTGCTGGGCTGGCCGGGGCTTTCGTGGCCGCCGGGCCGCTCGGTGGGAC
GGAAGCGTGTGGAGAGACCGCCAAGGGCTGTAGTCTGGGTCCGCGAGCAAGGTTGCCCTGAACTGGGGGT
TGGGGGGAGCGCAGCAAAATGGCGGCTGTTCCCGAGTCTTGAATGGAAGACGCTTGTGAGGCGGGCTGTG
AGGTCGTTGAAACAAGGTGGGGGGCATGGTGGGCGGCAAGAACCCAAGGTCTTGAGGCCTTCGCTAATGC
GGGAAAGCTCTTATTCGGGTGAGATGGGCTGGGGCACCATCTGGGGACCCTGACGTGAAGTTTGTCACTG
ACTGGAGAACTCGGTTTGTCGTCTGTTGCGGGGGCGGCAGTTATGGCGGTGCCGTTGGGCAGTGCACCCG
TACCTTTGGGAGCGCGCGCCCTCGTCGTGTCGTGACGTCACCCGTTCTGTTGGCTTATAATGCAGGGTGG
GGCCACCTGCCGGTAGGTGTGCGGTAGGCTTTTCTCCGTCGCAGGACGCAGGGTTCGGGCCTAGGGTAGG
CTCTCCTGAATCGACAGGCGCCGGACCTCTGGTGAGGGGAGGGATAAGTGAGGCGTCAGTTTCTTTGGTC
GGTTTTATGTACCTATCTTCTTAAGTAGCTGAAGCTCCGGTTTTGAACTATGCGCTCGGGGTTGGCGAGT
GTGTTTTGTGAAGTTTTTTAGGCACCTTTTGAAATGTAATCATTTGGGTCAATATGTAATTTTCAGTGTT
AGACTAGTAAATTGTCCGCTAAATTCTGGCCGTTTTTGGCTTTTTTGTTAGACGAAGCTTGGGCTGCAGG
TCGACTCTAGAGGATCCCCGGGTACCGGTCGCCACCGCCGCCACCATGGACTACAAGGACGACGACGATA
AGATGGCGCCAAAGAAAAAGCGCAAGGTCCGCGGAATGCGGCTGAAGATTAACTGCGACTTCGACAGCAA
GATCATCCCCAAGGACTTCCAGTCCAAGGTCGTGTCCCTGTTCAAAGCCGGAATTATGAAAAGCTCCCCG
GAGAGATACGAGAACCTGTTTGGTGGAAACAAGCACAAGCAGTACACTTTCTCGGTGTATCTCCCAAAAC
CTCAGAACAAGGGCGCCGAAATTCAGCTGAACGAGGCGAACTGTATCATCAACTTCTCCACCGGCGATGC
TGAAACCGGTATTATCTTCTACAACGCCCTGATTAGCCTGAGAGGCTCCAAGGTCCTGTTTGGGGCCGGA
AATCACATCACCGTGAAGAACATCCAGATCGTGCCTGAGAAGAAGATCATCGGGAAGCAAACCATTCTGC
GGACCCTTTCGCCGGTGGTGTCGAGGGATCACAACCGGGAAACCTTCAAGAATTGGTTCTACTCATTCGA
GGACGAAGAATTCGAGCCTACTTTGAAGCGGAACATGCTGCCGTACCTCATCGACGCCTTTGGAGAACAG
GCTCGCTACGATCTGGAAAAGCTGAAGATCACGCCCATTTCCATGAAGAAAGTCGTGGTGTACTGCCATG
AGATCCACATCGAGAGCTCCGTGGGCATCTTCGAGCTGGAAGCCGAGGCATACCTCCAAAAGTACCTCGT
GGAAAACGGAATCGGCACTATGACTGGCTCAGGGTTCGGAATGATTGAACAGTTCCGGGGCAAAAGGCCG
GCGGCCACGAAAAAGGCCGGCCAGGCAAAAAAGAAAAAGGGATCCGATGCTAAGTCACTGACTGCCTGGT
CCCGGACACTGGTGACCTTCAAGGATGTGTTTGTGGACTTCACCAGGGAGGAGTGGAAGCTGCTGGACAC
TGCTCAGCAGATCCTGTACAGAAATGTGATGCTGGAGAACTATAAGAACCTGGTTTCCTTGGGTTATCAG
CTTACTAAGCCAGATGTGATCCTCCGGTTGGAGAAGGGAGAAGAGCCCTGGCTGGTGGAGAGAGAAATTC
ACCAAGAGACCCATCCTGATTCAGAGACTGCATTTGAAATCAAATCATCAGTTCCGAAAAAGAAACGCAA
AGTTGGAAGCGGAGAGGGCAGAGGAAGTCTTCTCACATGCGGTGACGTGGAGGAGAATCCTGGACCTAAG
ACCTTCAACATCTCTCAGCAGGATCTGGAGCTGGTGGAGGTCGCCACTGAGAAGATCACCATGCTCTATG
AGGACAACAAGCACCATGTCGGGGCGGCCATCAGGACCAAGACTGGGGAGATCATCTCTGCTGTCCACAT
TGAGGCCTACATTGGCAGGGTCACTGTCTGTGCTGAAGCCATTGCCATTGGGTCTGCTGTGAGCAACGGG
CAGAAGGACTTTGACACCATTGTGGCTGTCAGGCACCCCTACTCTGATGAGGTGGACAGATCCATCAGGG
TGGTCAGCCCCTGTGGCATGTGCAGAGAGCTCATCTCTGACTATGCTCCTGACTGCTTTGTGCTCATTGA
GATGAATGGCAAGCTGGTCAAAACCACCATTGAGGAACTCATCCCCCTCAAGTACACCAGGAACTAAAGG
AATTCGATATCAAGCTTATCGATAATCAACCTCTGGATTACAAAATTTGTGAAAGATTGACTGGTATTCT
TAACTATGTTGCTCCTTTTACGCTATGTGGATACGCTGCTTTAATGCCTTTGTATCATGCTATTGCTTCC
CGTATGGCTTTCATTTTCTCCTCCTTGTATAAATCCTGGTTGCTGTCTCTTTATGAGGAGTTGTGGCCCG
TTGTCAGGCAACGTGGCGTGGTGTGCACTGTGTTTGCTGACGCAACCCCCACTGGTTGGGGCATTGCCAC
CACCTGTCAGCTCCTTTCCGGGACTTTCGCTTTCCCCCTCCCTATTGCCACGGCGGAACTCATCGCCGCC
TGCCTTGCCCGCTGCTGGACAGGGGCTCGGCTGTTGGGCACTGACAATTCCGTGGTGTTGTCGGGGAAAT
CATCGTCCTTTCCTTGGCTGCTCGCCTGTGTTGCCACCTGGATTCTGCGCGGGACGTCCTTCTGCTACGT
CCCTTCGGCCCTCAATCCAGCGGACCTTCCTTCCCGCGGCCTGCTGCCGGCTCTGCGGCCTCTTCCGCGT
CTTCGCCTTCGCCCTCAGACGAGTCGGATCTCCCTTTGGGCCGCCTCCCCGCATCGATACCGTCGACCTC
GAGACCTAGAAAAACATGGAGCAATCACAAGTAGCAATACAGCAGCTACCAATGCTGATTGTGCCTGGCT
AGAAGCACAAGAGGAGGAGGAGGTGGGTTTTCCAGTCACACCTCAGGTACCTTTAAGACCAATGACTTAC
AAGGCAGCTGTAGATCTTAGCCACTTTTTAAAAGAAAAGGGGGGACTGGAAGGGCTAATTCACTCCCAAC
GAAGACAAGATATCCTTGATCTGTGGATCTACCACACACAAGGCTACTTCCCTGATTGGCAGAACTACAC
ACCAGGGCCAGGGATCAGATATCCACTGACCTTTGGATGGTGCTACAAGCTAGTACCAGTTGAGCAAGAG
AAGGTAGAAGAAGCCAATGAAGGAGAGAACACCCGCTTGTTACACCCTGTGAGCCTGCATGGGATGGATG
ACCCGGAGAGAGAAGTATTAGAGTGGAGGTTTGACAGCCGCCTAGCATTTCATCACATGGCCCGAGAGCT
GCATCCGGACTGTACTGGGTCTCTCTGGTTAGACCAGATCTGAGCCTGGGAGCTCTCTGGCTAACTAGGG
AACCCACTGCTTAAGCCTCAATAAAGCTTGCCTTGAGTGCTTCAAGTAGTGTGTGCCCGTCTGTTGTGTG
ACTCTGGTAACTAGAGATCCCTCAGACCCTTTTAGTCAGTGTGGAAAATCTCTAGCAGGGCCCGTTTAAA
CCCGCTGATCAGCCTCGACTGTGCCTTCTAGTTGCCAGCCATCTGTTGTTTGCCCCTCCCCCGTGCCTTC
CTTGACCCTGGAAGGTGCCACTCCCACTGTCCTTTCCTAATAAAATGAGGAAATTGCATCGCATTGTCTG
AGTAGGTGTCATTCTATTCTGGGGGGTGGGGTGGGGCAGGACAGCAAGGGGGAGGATTGGGAAGACAATA
GCAGGCATGCTGGGGATGCGGTGGGCTCTATGGCTTCTGAGGCGGAAAGAACCAGCTGGGGCTCTAGGGG
GTATCCCC
[124 nt withheld, positions 7149-7272]
C
[91 nt withheld, positions 7274-7364]
A
[49 nt withheld, positions 7366-7414]
CCTTTGACGTTGGAGTCCACGTTCTTT
[37 nt withheld, positions 7442-7478]
ACCCTATCTCGGTCTATTCTTTTGATTTATAAGGGATTTTGCCGATTTCGGCCTATTGGTTAAAAAATGA
GCTGATTTAACAAAAATTTAACGCGAATTAATTCTGTGGAATGTGTGTCAGTTAGGGTGTGGAAAGTCCC
CAGGCTCCCCAGCAGGCAGAAGTATGCAAAGCATGCATCTCAATTAGTCAGCAACCAGGTGTGGAAAGTC
CCCAGGCTCCCCAGCAGGCAGAAGTATGCAAAGCATGCATCTCAATTAGTCAGCAACCATAGTCCCGCCC
CTAACTCCGCCCATCCCGCCCCTAACTCCGCCCAGTTCCGCCCATTCTCCGCCCCATGGCTGACTAATTT
TTTTTATTTATGCAGAGGCCGAGGCCGCCTCTGCCTCTGAGCTATTCCAGAAGTAGTGAGGAGGCTTTTT
TGGAGGCCTAGGCTTTTGCAAAAAGCTCCCGGGAGCTTGTATATCCATTTTCGGATCTGATCAGCACGTG
TTGACAATTAATCATCGGCATAGTATATCGGCATAGTATAATACGACAAGGTGAGGAACTAAACCATGGC
CAAGTTGACCAGTGCCGTTCCGGTGCTCACCGCGCGCGACGTCGCCGGAGCGGTCGAGTTCTGGACCGAC
CGGCTCGGGTTCTCCCGGGACTTCGTGGAGGACGACTTCGCCGGTGTGGTCCGGGACGACGTGACCCTGT
TCATCAGCGCGGTCCAGGACCAGGTGGTGCCGGACAACACCCTGGCCTGGGTGTGGGTGCGCGGCCTGGA
CGAGCTGTACGCCGAGTGGTCGGAGGTCGTGTCCACGAACTTCCGGGACGCCTCCGGGCCGGCCATGACC
GAGATCGGCGAGCAGCCGTGGGGGCGGGAGTTCGCCCTGCGCGACCCGGCCGGCAACTGCGTGCACTTCG
TGGCCGAGGAGCAGGACTGACACGTGCTACGAGATTTCGATTCCACCGCCGCCTTCTATGAAAGGTTGGG
CTTCGGAATCGTTTTCCGGGACGCCGGCTGGATGATCCTCCAGCGCGGGGATCTCATGCTGGAGTTCTTC
GCCCACCCCAACTTGTTTATTGCAGCTTATAATGGTTACAAATAAAGCAATAGCATCACAAATTTCACAA
ATAAAGCATTTTTTTCACTGCATTCTAGTTGTGGTTTGTCCAAACTCATCAATGTATCTTATCATGTCTG
TATACCGTCGACCTCTAGCTAGAGCTTGGCGTAATCATGGTCATAGCTGTTTCCTGTGTGAAATTGTTAT
CCGCTCACAATTCCACACAACATACGAGCCGGAAGCATAAAGTGTAAAGCCTGGGGTGCCTAATGAGTGA
GCTAACTCACATTAATTGCGTTGCGCTCACTGCCCGCTTTCCAGTCGGGAAACCTGTCGTGCCAGCTGCA
TTAATGAATCGGCCAACGCGCGGGGAGAGGCGGTTTGCGTATTGGGCGCTCTTCCGCTTCCTCGCTCACT
GACTCGCTGCGCTCGGTCGTTCGGCTGCGGCGAGCGGTATCAGCTCACTCAAAGGCGGTAATACGGTTAT
CCACAGAATCAGGGGATAACGCAGGAAAGAACATGTGAGCAAAAGGCCAGCAAAAGGCCAGGAACCGTAA
AAAGGCCGCGTTGCTGGCGTTTTTCCATAGGCTCCGCCCCCCTGACGAGCATCACAAAAATCGACGCTCA
AGTCAGAGGTGGCGAAACCCGACAGGACTATAAAGATACCAGGCGTTTCCCCCTGGAAGCTCCCTCGTGC
GCTCTCCTGTTCCGACCCTGCCGCTTACCGGATACCTGTCCGCCTTTCTCCCTTCGGGAAGCGTGGCGCT
TTCTCATAGCTCACGCTGTAGGTATCTCAGTTCGGTGTAGGTCGTTCGCTCCAAGCTGGGCTGTGTGCAC
GAACCCCCCGTTCAGCCCGACCGCTGCGCCTTATCCGGTAACTATCGTCTTGAGTCCAACCCGGTAAGAC
ACGACTTATCGCCACTGGCAGCAGCCACTGGTAACAGGATTAGCAGAGCGAGGTATGTAGGCGGTGCTAC
AGAGTTCTTGAAGTGGTGGCCTAACTACGGCTACACTAGAAGAACAGTATTTGGTATCTGCGCTCTGCTG
AAGCCAGTTACCTTCGGAAAAAGAGTTGGTAGCTCTTGATCCGGCAAACAAACCACCGCTGGTAGCGGTG
GTTTTTTTGTTTGCAAGCAGCAGATTACGCGCAGAAAAAAAGGATCTCAAGAAGATCCTTTGATCTTTTC
TACGGGGTCTGACGCTCAGTGGAACGAAAACTCACGTTAAGGGATTTTGGTCATGAGATTATCAAAAAGG
ATCTTCACCTAGATCCTTTTAAATTAAAAATGAAGTTTTAAATCAATCTAAAGTATATATGAGTAAACTT
GGTCTGACAGTTACCAATGCTTAATCAGTGAGGCACCTATCTCAGCGATCTGTCTATTTCGTTCATCCAT
AGTTGCCTGACTCCCCGTCGTGTAGATAACTACGATACGGGAGGGCTTACCATCTGGCCCCAGTGCTGCA
ATGATACCGCGAGACCCACGCTCACCGGCTCCAGATTTATCAGCAATAAACCAGCCAGCCGGAAGGGCCG
AGCGCAGAAGTGGTCCTGCAACTTTATCCGCCTCCATCCAGTCTATTAATTGTTGCCGGGAAGCTAGAGT
AAGTAGTTCGCCAGTTAATAGTTTGCGCAACGTTGTTGCCATTGCTACAGGCATCGTGGTGTCACGCTCG
TCGTTTGGTATGGCTTCATTCAGCTCCGGTTCCCAACGATCAAGGCGAGTTACATGATCCCCCATGTTGT
GCAAAAAAGCGGTTAGCTCCTTCGGTCCTCCGATCGTTGTCAGAAGTAAGTTGGCCGCAGTGTTATCACT
CATGGTTATGGCAGCACTGCATAATTCTCTTACTGTCATGCCATCCGTAAGATGCTTTTCTGTGACTGGT
GAGTACTCAACCAAGTCATTCTGAGAATAGTGTATGCGGCGACCGAGTTGCTCTTGCCCGGCGTCAATAC
GGGATAATACCGCGCCACATAGCAGAACTTTAAAAGTGCTCATCATTGGAAAACGTTCTTCGGGGCGAAA
ACTCTCAAGGATCTTACCGCTGTTGAGATCCAGTTCGATGTAACCCACTCGTGCACCCAACTGATCTTCA
GCATCTTTTACTTTCACCAGCGTTTCTGGGTGAGCAAAAACAGGAAGGCAAAATGCCGCAAAAAAGGGAA
TAAGGGCGACACGGAAATGTTGAATACTCATACTCTTCCTTTTTCAATATTATTGAAGCATTTATCAGGG
TTATTGTCTCATGAGCGGATACATATTTGAATGTATTTAGAAAAATAAACAAATAGGGGTTCCGCGCACA
TTTCCCCGAAAAGTGCCACCTGAC
Features (pLannotate 1.2.2; 34 found; start..end, strand, type, name):
     31..83      -  misc_feature   bom (fragment): basis of mobility region from pBR322
    238..617     +  enhancer       CMV enhancer: human cytomegalovirus immediate early enhancer
    618..817     +  promoter       CMV promoter: human cytomegalovirus (CMV) immediate early promoter
    835..1015    +  LTR            5' LTR (truncated): truncated 5' long terminal repeat (LTR) from HIV-1
   1062..1187    +  misc_feature   HIV-1 Ψ: packaging signal of human immunodeficiency virus type 1
   1171..1534    +  CDS            HIV-1 gag (fragment): gag protein from human immunodeficiency virus 1; gag
   1680..1913    +  misc_feature   RRE: The Rev response element (RRE) of HIV-1 allows for Rev-dependent mRNA export from the nucleus to the cytoplasm.
   2290..2390    +  CDS            Rev (fragment): human immunodeficiency virus 1 (HIV-1) Rev protein; rev; enhances nuclear export of unspliced and incompletely spliced viral mRNAs
   2440..2557    +  misc_feature   cPPT/CTS: central polypurine tract and central termination sequence of HIV-1
   2622..3833    +  promoter       UbC promoter: human ubiquitin C promoter
   3844..3877    -  misc_feature   MCS (fragment): pUC18/19 multiple cloning site
   3902..3924    +  CDS            3xFLAG (fragment): three tandem FLAG® epitope tags
   4682..4729    +  CDS            nucleoplasmin NLS: bipartite nuclear localization signal from nucleoplasmin
   4763..4957    +  CDS            KRAB: Krüppel-associated box (KRAB) transcriptional repression domain from the human zinc finger protein ZNF10 (Margolin et al., 1994)
   5108..5524    +  CDS            bsr: BSR_BACCE - Experimental evidence at protein level: Swiss-Prot protein existence level 1. Catalyzes the deamination of the cytosine moiety of the antibiotics blasticidin S, cytomycin and acetylblasticidin S. From Bacillus cereus.
   5528..5554    +  misc_feature   MCS (fragment): pBluescript multiple cloning site
   5554..6142    +  misc_feature   WPRE: woodchuck hepatitis virus posttranscriptional regulatory element
   6079..6660    +  CDS            nef (fragment): NEF_HV1H2 - Experimental evidence at protein level: Swiss-Prot protein existence level 1. Extracellular Nef protein targets CD4(+) T-lymphocytes for apoptosis by interacting with CXCR4 surface receptors. From Human immunodeficiency virus type 1 group M subtype B (isolate HXB2) (HIV-1).
   6667..6847    +  LTR            5' LTR (truncated): truncated 5' long terminal repeat (LTR) from HIV-1
   6879..7103    +  polyA_signal   bGH poly(A) signal: bovine growth hormone polyadenylation signal
   7107..7128    +  promoter       SV40 promoter (fragment): SV40 enhancer and early promoter
   7149..7577    +  rep_origin     f1 ori (sequence partly withheld): f1 bacteriophage origin of replication; arrow indicates direction of (+) strand synthesis
   7591..7920    +  promoter       SV40 promoter: SV40 enhancer and early promoter
   7968..8015    +  promoter       EM7 promoter: synthetic bacterial promoter&nbsp
   8034..8408    +  CDS            BleoR: antibiotic-binding protein; Sh ble from Streptoalloteichus hindustanus; confers resistance to bleomycin, phleomycin, and Zeocin™
   8418..8543    +  CDS            ble (fragment): BLE_KLEPN - Experimental evidence at protein level: Swiss-Prot protein existence level 1. Binding protein with a strong affinity to the bleomycin family of antibiotics. Binds to CL990; an antimitotic-antibiotic compound. From Klebsiella pneumoniae.
   8538..8659    +  polyA_signal   SV40 poly(A) signal: SV40 polyadenylation signal
   8730..8752    -  protein_bind   lac operator (fragment): The lac repressor binds to the lac operator to inhibit transcription in E. coli. This inhibition can be relieved by adding lactose or isopropyl-β-D-thiogalactopyranoside (IPTG). lac repressor encoded by lacI
   8756..8786    -  promoter       lac promoter: promoter for the E. coli lac operon
   8801..8822    -  protein_bind   CAP binding site: CAP binding activates transcription in the presence of cAMP. E. coli catabolite activator protein
   8835..8927    -  CDS            lacI (fragment): lac repressor; lacI; The lac repressor binds to the lac operator to inhibit transcription in E. coli. This inhibition can be relieved by adding lactose or isopropyl-β-D-thiogalactopyranoside (IPTG).
   9110..9698    -  rep_origin     ori: high-copy-number ColE1/pMB1/pBR322/pUC origin of replication
   9869..10729   -  CDS            AmpR: β-lactamase; bla; confers resistance to ampicillin, carbenicillin, and related antibiotics
  10730..10834   -  promoter       AmpR promoter: bla
