[The description below was written by a language model from this plasmid's Addgene catalogue record and pLannotate feature annotations shown in this document.]
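Description:
pLenti-LmoCas6-KRAB-2a-BlastR is a lentiviral transfer plasmid built on the FUGW backbone for expressing a repressor-fused Cas6 subunit of the Listeria monocytogenes type I-B CRISPR system in mammalian cells. It is maintained in E. coli through a high-copy ColE1/pUC-type origin with ampicillin resistance, and it also carries an f1 origin. The viral portion has a CMV enhancer/promoter placed upstream of a truncated HIV-1 5' LTR to drive genomic RNA production in packaging cells. This is followed by the Ψ packaging signal with a gag fragment, the RRE for Rev-dependent nuclear export, and the cPPT/CTS. A WPRE that boosts transcript expression and a truncated 3' LTR with a bGH polyadenylation signal close the unit. The catalogue lists the total vector size with the same value as the insert (1,632 bp), which appears to be a data-entry error, since the full sequence record is 10,862 nt.

The payload is a single open reading frame driven by the human ubiquitin C promoter. It encodes Flag-tagged LmoCas6, a nucleoplasmin-type bipartite NLS and the KRAB repression domain from ZNF10. A 2A peptide links this fusion to the blasticidin S deaminase gene (bsr), so transduced cells can be selected with blasticidin while producing the two proteins separately. The Cas6 coding region and the 2A element are not annotated in the feature table, but they fit the unannotated gaps between the Flag, NLS, KRAB and bsr features. The annotated NLS lies downstream of the Cas6 region, whereas the catalogue describes the tags as N-terminal. Outside the LTRs, the backbone carries an SV40/EM7-driven bleomycin/Zeocin resistance cassette. The associated publication concerns targeted transcriptional modulation with type I CRISPR-Cas systems in human cells, which is consistent with use of this construct for gene repression.
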