Addgene plasmid #126492: pLenti-LmoCas6-KRAB-2a-BlastR
Purpose: Encodes lentivirus expression of L. monocytogenes CRISPR Type I-B Flag-Cas6-KRAB-2a-BlastR driven by hUbC promoter
Depositing lab: Charles Gersbach. Depositing organization: Duke University. Publication: Targeted transcriptional modulation with type I CRISPR-Cas systems in human cells. Pickar-Oliver A, Black JB, Lewis MM, Mutchnick KJ, Klann TS, Gilcrest KA, Sitton MJ, Nelson CE, Barrera A, Bartelt LC, Reddy TE, Beisel CL, Barrangou R, Gersbach CA. Nat Biotechnol. 2019 Sep 23. pii: 10.1038/s41587-019-0235-7. doi: 10.1038/s41587-019-0235-7. PubMed 31548729.
Backbone
  Vector backbone: FUGW
  Total vector size (bp): 1632
  Vector type: Mammalian Expression, Lentiviral, CRISPR
  Selectable markers: Blasticidin
Growth in bacteria
  Bacterial resistance: Ampicillin, 100 μg/mL
  Growth temperature: 37°C
  Growth strain: NEB Stable
  Copy number: High Copy
Gene/Insert
  Gene/Insert name: LmoCas6-KRAB-2a-BlastR
  Insert size (bp): 1632
  Promoter: hUbC
  Tag / fusion protein: Flag, NLS (N terminal on insert)
  Cloning method: Gibson Cloning
  Sequencing primers: 5′ GCTCCGGTTTTGAACTATGCG
Terms and licenses: Academic/Nonprofit Terms; Industry Terms: Not Available to Industry
How to cite: pLenti-LmoCas6-KRAB-2a-BlastR was a gift from Charles Gersbach (Addgene plasmid # 126492 ; http://n2t.net/addgene:126492 ; RRID:Addgene_126492)
