>Addgene plasmid #126492 | pLenti-LmoCas6-KRAB-2a-BlastR | depositor partial sequence | sequence record 241888 | Flag-LmoCas6-KRAB-2a-BlastR
ATGGACTACAAGGACGACGACGATAAGATGGCGCCAAAGAAAAAGCGCAAGGTCCGCGGAATGCGGCTGA
AGATTAACTGCGACTTCGACAGCAAGATCATCCCCAAGGACTTCCAGTCCAAGGTCGTGTCCCTGTTCAA
AGCCGGAATTATGAAAAGCTCCCCGGAGAGATACGAGAACCTGTTTGGTGGAAACAAGCACAAGCAGTAC
ACTTTCTCGGTGTATCTCCCAAAACCTCAGAACAAGGGCGCCGAAATTCAGCTGAACGAGGCGAACTGTA
TCATCAACTTCTCCACCGGCGATGCTGAAACCGGTATTATCTTCTACAACGCCCTGATTAGCCTGAGAGG
CTCCAAGGTCCTGTTTGGGGCCGGAAATCACATCACCGTGAAGAACATCCAGATCGTGCCTGAGAAGAAG
ATCATCGGGAAGCAAACCATTCTGCGGACCCTTTCGCCGGTGGTGTCGAGGGATCACAACCGGGAAACCT
TCAAGAATTGGTTCTACTCATTCGAGGACGAAGAATTCGAGCCTACTTTGAAGCGGAACATGCTGCCGTA
CCTCATCGACGCCTTTGGAGAACAGGCTCGCTACGATCTGGAAAAGCTGAAGATCACGCCCATTTCCATG
AAGAAAGTCGTGGTGTACTGCCATGAGATCCACATCGAGAGCTCCGTGGGCATCTTCGAGCTGGAAGCCG
AGGCATACCTCCAAAAGTACCTCGTGGAAAACGGAATCGGCACTATGACTGGCTCAGGGTTCGGAATGAT
TGAACAGTTCCGGGGCAAAAGGCCGGCGGCCACGAAAAAGGCCGGCCAGGCAAAAAAGAAAAAGGGATCC
GATGCTAAGTCACTGACTGCCTGGTCCCGGACACTGGTGACCTTCAAGGATGTGTTTGTGGACTTCACCA
GGGAGGAGTGGAAGCTGCTGGACACTGCTCAGCAGATCCTGTACAGAAATGTGATGCTGGAGAACTATAA
GAACCTGGTTTCCTTGGGTTATCAGCTTACTAAGCCAGATGTGATCCTCCGGTTGGAGAAGGGAGAAGAG
CCCTGGCTGGTGGAGAGAGAAATTCACCAAGAGACCCATCCTGATTCAGAGACTGCATTTGAAATCAAAT
CATCAGTTCCGAAAAAGAAACGCAAAGTTGGAAGCGGAGAGGGCAGAGGAAGTCTTCTCACATGCGGTGA
CGTGGAGGAGAATCCTGGACCTAAGACCTTCAACATCTCTCAGCAGGATCTGGAGCTGGTGGAGGTCGCC
ACTGAGAAGATCACCATGCTCTATGAGGACAACAAGCACCATGTCGGGGCGGCCATCAGGACCAAGACTG
GGGAGATCATCTCTGCTGTCCACATTGAGGCCTACATTGGCAGGGTCACTGTCTGTGCTGAAGCCATTGC
CATTGGGTCTGCTGTGAGCAACGGGCAGAAGGACTTTGACACCATTGTGGCTGTCAGGCACCCCTACTCT
GATGAGGTGGACAGATCCATCAGGGTGGTCAGCCCCTGTGGCATGTGCAGAGAGCTCATCTCTGACTATG
CTCCTGACTGCTTTGTGCTCATTGAGATGAATGGCAAGCTGGTCAAAACCACCATTGAGGAACTCATCCC
CCTCAAGTACACCAGGAACTAA
